>Addgene plasmid #232629 | pBMN-SRF | addgene full sequence | sequence record 465717 | Addgene NGS Result
TATGCGGTGTGAAATACCGCACAGATGCGTAAGGAGAAAATACCGCATCAGGCGCCATTCGCCATTCAGG
CTGCGCAACTGTTGGGAAGGGCGATCGGTGCGGGCCTCTTCGCTATTACGCCAGCTGGCGAAAGGGGGAT
GTGCTGCAAGGCGATTAAGTTGGGTAACGCCAGGGTTTTCCCAGTCACGACGTTGTAAAACGACGGCCAG
TGCCAAGCTGACGCGTGTAGTCTTATGCAATACTCTTGTAGTCTTGCAACATGGTAACGATGAGTTAGCA
ACATGCCTTACAAGGAGAGAAAAAGCACCGTGCATGCCGATTGGTGGAAGTAAGGTGGTACGATCGTGCC
TTATTAGGAAGGCAACAGACGGGTCTGACATGGATTGGACGAACCACTGAATTGCCGCATTGCAGAGATA
TTGTATTTAAGTGCCTAGCTCGATACATAAACGGGTCTCTCTGGTTAGACCAGATCTGAGCCTGGGAGCT
CTCTGGCTAACTAGGGAACCCACTGCTTAAGCCTCAATAAAGCTTGCCTTGAGTGCTTCAAGTAGTGTGT
GCCCGTCTGTTGTGTGACTCTGGTAACTAGAGATCCCTCAGACCCTTTTAGTCAGTGTGGAAAATCTCTA
GCAGTGGCGCCCGAACAGGGACTTGAAAGCGAAAGGGAAACCAGAGGAGCTCTCTCGACGCAGGACTCGG
TTTGCTGAAGCGCGCACGGCAAGAGGCGAGGGGCGGCGACTGGTGAGTACGCCAAAAATTTTGACTAGCG
GAGGCTAGAAGGAGAGAGATGGGTGCGAGAGCGTCAGTATTAAGCGGGGGAGAATTAGATCGGGATGGGA
AAAAATTCGGTTAAGGCCAGGGGGAAAGAAAAAATATAAATTAAAACATATAGTATGGGCAAGCAGGGAG
CTAGAACGATTCGCAGTTAATCCTGGCCTGTTAGAAACATCAGAAGGCTGTAGACAAATACTGGGACAGC
TACAACCATCCCTTCAGACAGGATCAGAAGAACTTAGATCATTATATAATACAGTAGCAACCCTCTATTG
TGTGCATCAAAGGATAGAGATAAAAGACACCAAGGAAGCTTTAGACAAGATAGAGGAAGAGCAAAACAAA
AGTAAGACCACCGCACAGCAAGCGGCCGCTGATCTTCAGACCTGGAGGAGGAGATATGAGGGACAATTGG
AGAAGTGAATTATATAAATATAAAGTAGTAAAAATTGAACCATTAGGAGTAGCACCCACCAAGGCAAAGA
GAAGAGTGGTGCAGAGAGAAAAAAGAGCAGTGGGAATAGGAGCTTTGTTCCTTGGGTTCTTGGGAGCAGC
AGGAAGCACTATGGGCGCAGCGTCAATGACGCTGACGGTACAGGCCAGACAATTATTGTCTGGTATAGTG
CAGCAGCAGAACAATTTGCTGAGGGCTATTGAGGCGCAACAGCATCTGTTGCAACTCACAGTCTGGGGCA
TCAAGCAGCTCCAGGCAAGAATCCTGGCTGTGGAAAGATACCTAAAGGATCAACAGCTCCTGGGGATTTG
GGGTTGCTCTGGAAAACTCATTTGCACCACTGCTGTGCCTTGGAATGCTAGTTGGAGTAATAAATCTCTG
GAACAGATTTGGAATCACACGACCTGGATGGAGTGGGACAGAGAAATTAACAATTACACAAGCTTAATAC
ACTCCTTAATTGAAGAATCGCAAAACCAGCAAGAAAAGAATGAACAAGAATTATTGGAATTAGATAAATG
GGCAAGTTTGTGGAATTGGTTTAACATAACAAATTGGCTGTGGTATATAAAATTATTCATAATGATAGTA
GGAGGCTTGGTAGGTTTAAGAATAGTTTTTGCTGTACTTTCTATAGTGAATAGAGTTAGGCAGGGATATT
CACCATTATCGTTTCAGACCCACCTCCCAACCCCGAGGGGACCCGACAGGCCCGAAGGAATAGAAGAAGA
AGGTGGAGAGAGAGACAGAGACAGATCCATTCGATTAGTGAACGGATCTCGACGGTATCGGTTAACTTTT
AAAAGAAAAGGGGGGATTGGGGGGTACAGTGCAGGGGAAAGAATAGTAGACATAATAGCAACAGACATAC
AAACTAAAGAATTACAAAAACAAATTACAAAATTCAAAATTTTATCGGACATTGATTATTGACTAGTTAT
TAATAGTAATCAATTACGGGGTCATTAGTTCATAGCCCATATATGGAGTTCCGCGTTACATAACTTACGG
TAAATGGCCCGCCTGGCTGACCGCCCAACGACCCCCGCCCATTGACGTCAATAATGACGTATGTTCCCAT
AGTAACGCCAATAGGGACTTTCCATTGACGTCAATGGGTGGAGTATTTACGGTAAACTGCCCACTTGGCA
GTACATCAAGTGTATCATATGCCAAGTACGCCCCCTATTGACGTCAATGACGGTAAATGGCCCGCCTGGC
ATTATGCCCAGTACATGACCTTATGGGACTTTCCTACTTGGCAGTACATCTACGTATTAGTCATCGCTAT
TACCATGGTGATGCGGTTTTGGCAGTACATCAATGGGCGTGGATAGCGGTTTGACTCACGGGGATTTCCA
AGTCTCCACCCCATTGACGTCAATGGGAGTTTGTTTTGGCACCAAAATCAACGGGACTTTCCAAAATGTC
GTAACAACTCCGCCCCATTGACGCAAATGGGCGGTAGGCGTGTACGGTGGGAGGTCTATATAAGCAGAGC
TCTCTGGCTAACTAGAGAACCCACTGCTTACTGGCTTATCGAAATTAATACGACTCACTATAGGGAGACC
CAAGCTGGCTAGCGTTTAAACTTAAGCTTGCCACCATGTTACCGACCCAAGCTGGGGCCGCGGCGGCTCT
GGGCCGGGGCTCGGCCCTGGGGGGCAGCCTGAACCGGACCCCGACGGGGCGGCCGGGCGGCGGCGGCGGG
ACACGCGGGGCTAACGGGGGCCGGGTCCCCGGGAATGGCGCGGGGCTCGGGCCCGGCCGCCTGGAGCGGG
AGGCTGCGGCAGCGGCGGCAACCACCCCGGCGCCCACCGCGGGGGCCCTCTACAGCGGCAGCGAGGGCGA
CTCGGAGTCGGGCGAGGAGGAGGAGCTGGGCGCCGAGCGGCGCGGCCTGAAGCGGAGCCTGAGCGAGATG
GAGATCGGTATGGTGGTCGGTGGGCCCGAGGCGTCGGCAGCGGCCACCGGGGGCTACGGGCCGGTGAGCG
GCGCGGTGAGCGGGGCCAAGCCGGGTAAGAAGACCCGGGGCCGCGTGAAGATCAAGATGGAGTTCATCGA
CAACAAGCTGCGGCGCTACACGACCTTCAGCAAGAGGAAGACGGGCATCATGAAGAAGGCCTATGAGCTG
TCCACGCTGACAGGGACACAGGTGCTGTTGCTGGTGGCCAGTGAGACAGGCCATGTGTATACCTTTGCCA
CCCGAAAACTGCAGCCCATGATCACCAGTGAGACCGGCAAGGCACTGATTCAGACCTGCCTCAACTCGCC
AGACTCTCCACCCCGTTCAGACCCCACAACAGACCAGAGAATGAGTGCCACTGGCTTTGAAGAGACAGAT
CTCACCTACCAGGTGTCGGAGTCTGACAGCAGTGGGGAGACCAAGGACACACTGAAGCCGGCGTTCACAG
TCACCAACCTGCCGGGTACAACCTCCACCATCCAAACAGCACCTAGCACCTCTACCACCATGCAAGTCAG
CAGCGGCCCCTCCTTTCCCATCACCAACTACCTGGCACCAGTGTCTGCTAGTGTCAGCCCCAGTGCTGTC
AGCAGTGCCAATGGGACTGTGCTGAAGAGTACAGGCAGCGGCCCTGTCTCCTCTGGGGGCCTTATGCAGC
TGCCTACCAGCTTCACCCTCATGCCTGGTGGGGCAGTGGCCCAGCAGGTCCCAGTGCAGGCCATTCAAGT
GCACCAGGCCCCACAGCAAGCGTCTCCCTCCCGTGACAGCAGCACAGACCTCACGCAGACCTCCTCCAGC
GGGACAGTGACGCTGCCCGCCACCATCATGACGTCATCCGTGCCCACAACTGTGGGTGGCCACATGATGT
ACCCTAGCCCGCATGCGGTGATGTATGCCCCCACCTCGGGCCTGGGTGATGGCAGCCTCACCGTGCTGAA
TGCCTTCTCCCAGGCACCATCCACCATGCAGGTGTCACACAGCCAGGTCCAGGAGCCAGGTGGCGTCCCC
CAGGTGTTCCTGACAGCATCATCTGGGACAGTGCAGATCCCTGTTTCAGCAGTTCAGCTCCACCAGATGG
CTGTGATAGGGCAGCAGGCCGGGAGCAGCAGCAACCTCACCGAGCTACAGGTGGTGAACCTGGACACCGC
CCACAGCACCAAGAGTGAATACCCATACGACGTGCCTGACTACGCCGTCAAGCTCGACTACAAAGACCAT
GACGGTGATTATAAAGATCATGACATCGATTACAAGGATGACGATGACAAGGAGGGCAGAGGAAGTCTGC
TAACATGCGGTGACGTCGAGGAGAATCCTGGGCCCGCTAGCGGATCAGGTGCCACGAACTTCTCTCTGTT
AAAGCAAGCAGGAGACGTGGAAGAAAACCCCGGTCCCTTAATTAATGGCTCCGGACCGGTGAAACAGACT
TTGAATTTTGACCTTCTCAAGTTGGCGGGAGACGTGGAGTCCAACCCAGGCCCAGTCGACCCCGGGATGA
CCGAGTACAAGCCCACGGTGCGCCTCGCCACCCGCGACGACGTCCCCAGGGCCGTACGCACCCTCGCCGC
CGCGTTCGCCGACTACCCCGCCACGCGCCACACCGTCGATCCGGACCGCCACATCGAGCGGGTCACCGAG
CTGCAAGAACTCTTCCTCACGCGCGTCGGGCTCGACATCGGCAAGGTGTGGGTCGCGGACGACGGCGCCG
CGGTGGCGGTCTGGACCACGCCGGAGAGCGTCGAAGCGGGGGCGGTGTTCGCCGAGATCGGCCCGCGCAT
GGCCGAGTTGAGCGGTTCCCGGCTGGCCGCGCAGCAACAGATGGAAGGCCTCCTGGCGCCGCACCGGCCC
AAGGAGCCCGCGTGGTTCCTGGCCACCGTCGGCGTCTCGCCCGACCACCAGGGCAAGGGTCTGGGCAGCG
CCGTCGTGCTCCCCGGAGTGGAGGCGGCCGAGCGCGCCGGGGTGCCCGCCTTCCTGGAGACCTCCGCGCC
CCGCAACCTCCCCTTCTACGAGCGGCTCGGCTTCACCGTCACCGCCGACGTCGAGGTGCCCGAAGGACCG
CGCACCTGGTGCATGACCCGCAAGCCCGGTGCCTGATATCAACCTCTGGATTACAAAATTTGTGAAAGAT
TGACTGGTATTCTTAACTATGTTGCTCCTTTTACGCTATGTGGATACGCTGCTTTAATGCCTTTGTATCA
TGCTATTGCTTCCCGTATGGCTTTCATTTTCTCCTCCTTGTATAAATCCTGGTTGCTGTCTCTTTATGAG
GAGTTGTGGCCCGTTGTCAGGCAACGTGGCGTGGTGTGCACTGTGTTTGCTGACGCAACCCCCACTGGTT
GGGGCATTGCCACCACCTGTCAGCTCCTTTCCGGGACTTTCGCTTTCCCCCTCCCTATTGCCACGGCGGA
ACTCATCGCCGCCTGCCTTGCCCGCTGCTGGACAGGGGCTCGGCTGTTGGGCACTGACAATTCCGTGGTG
TTGTCGGGGAAATCATCGTCCTTTCCTTGGCTGCTCGCCTGTGTTGCCACCTGGATTCTGCGCGGGACGT
CCTTCTGCTACGTCCCTTCGGCCCTCAATCCAGCGGACCTTCCTTCCCGCGGCCTGCTGCCGGCTCTGCG
GCCTCTTCCGCGTCTCCGCCTTCGCCCTCAGACGAGTCGGATCTCCCTTTGGGCCGCCTCCCCGCCTGGT
ACCTTTAAGACCAATGACTTACAAGGCAGCTGTAGATCTTAGCCACTTTTTAAAAGAAAAGGGGGGACTG
GAAGGGCTAATTCACTCCCAACGATGTCAAGAATTGGAACGCTGACGTCATCAACCCGCTCCAAGGAATC
GCGGGCCCAGTGTCACTAGGCGGGAACACCCAGCGCGCGTGCGCCCTGGCAGGAAGATGGCTGTGAGGGA
CAGGGGAGTGGCGCCCTGCAATATTTGCATGTCGCTATGTGTTCTGGGAAATCACCATAAACGTGAAATG
TCTTTGGATTTGGGAATCTTATAAGTTCTGTATGAGACCACTTGGATCCTCTGAATTCTTCGATTCTGCT
TTTTGCTTCTACTGGGTCTCTCTGGTTAGACCAGATCTGAGCCTGGGAGCTCTCTGGCTAACTAGGGAAC
CCACTGCTTAAGCCTCAATAAAGCTTGCCTTGAGTGCTTCAAGTAGTGTGTGCCCGTCTGTTGTGTGACT
CTGGTAACTAGAGATCCCTCAGACCCTTTCAGTCAGTGTGGAAAATCTCTAGCAGTAGTAGTTCATGTCA
TCTTATTATTCAGTATTTATAACTTGCAAAGAAATGAATATCAGAGAGTGAGAGGAACTTGTTTATTGCA
GCTTATAATGGTTACAAATAAAGCAATAGCATCACAAATTTCACAAATAAAGCATTTTTTTCACTGCATT
CTAGTTGTGGTTTGTCCAAACTCATCAATGTATCTTATCATGTCTGGCTCTAGCTATCCCGCCCCTAACT
CCGCCCATCCCGCCCCTAACTCCGCCCAGTTCCGCCCATTCTCCGCCCCATGGCTGACTAATTTTTTTTA
TTTATGCAGAGGCCGAGGCCGCCTCGGCCTCTGAGCTATTCCAGAAGTAGTGAGGAGGCTTTTTTGGAGG
CCTAGACTTTTGCAGAGACCAAATTCGTAATCATGTCATAGCTGTTTCCTGTGTGAAATTGTTATCCGCT
CACAATTCCACACAACATACGAGCCGGAAGCATAAAGTGTAAAGCCTGGGGTGCCTAATGAGTGAGCTAA
CTCACATTAATTGCGTTGCGCTCACTGCCCGCTTTCCAGTCGGGAAACCTGTCGTGCCAGCTGCATTAAT
GAATCGGCCAACGCGCGGGGAGAGGCGGTTTGCGTATTGGGCGCTCTTCCGCTTCCTCGCTCACTGACTC
GCTGCGCTCGGTCGTTCGGCTGCGGCGAGCGGTATCAGCTCACTCAAAGGCGGTAATACGGTTATCCACA
GAATCAGGGGATAACGCAGGAAAGAACATGTGAGCAAAAGGCCAGCAAAAGGCCAGGAACCGTAAAAAGG
CCGCGTTGCTGGCGTTTTTCCATAGGCTCCGCCCCCCTGACGAGCATCACAAAAATCGACGCTCAAGTCA
GAGGTGGCGAAACCCGACAGGACTATAAAGATACCAGGCGTTTCCCCCTGGAAGCTCCCTCGTGCGCTCT
CCTGTTCCGACCCTGCCGCTTACCGGATACCTGTCCGCCTTTCTCCCTTCGGGAAGCGTGGCGCTTTCTC
ATAGCTCACGCTGTAGGTATCTCAGTTCGGTGTAGGTCGTTCGCTCCAAGCTGGGCTGTGTGCACGAACC
CCCCGTTCAGCCCGACCGCTGCGCCTTATCCGGTAACTATCGTCTTGAGTCCAACCCGGTAAGACACGAC
TTATCGCCACTGGCAGCAGCCACTGGTAACAGGATTAGCAGAGCGAGGTATGTAGGCGGTGCTACAGAGT
TCTTGAAGTGGTGGCCTAACTACGGCTACACTAGAAGAACAGTATTTGGTATCTGCGCTCTGCTGAAGCC
AGTTACCTTCGGAAAAAGAGTTGGTAGCTCTTGATCCGGCAAACAAACCACCGCTGGTAGCGGTGGTTTT
TTTGTTTGCAAGCAGCAGATTACGCGCAGAAAAAAAGGATCTCAAGAAGATCCTTTGATCTTTTCTACGG
GGTCTGACGCTCAGTGGAACGAAAACTCACGTTAAGGGATTTTGGTCATGAGATTATCAAAAAGGATCTT
CACCTAGATCCTTTTAAATTAAAAATGAAGTTTTAAATCAATCTAAAGTATATATGAGTAAACTTGGTCT
GACAGTTACCAATGCTTAATCAGTGAGGCACCTATCTCAGCGATCTGTCTATTTCGTTCATCCATAGTTG
CCTGACTCCCCGTCGTGTAGATAACTACGATACGGGAGGGCTTACCATCTGGCCCCAGTGCTGCAATGAT
ACCGCGAGACCCACGCTCACCGGCTCCAGATTTATCAGCAATAAACCAGCCAGCCGGAAGGGCCGAGCGC
AGAAGTGGTCCTGCAACTTTATCCGCCTCCATCCAGTCTATTAATTGTTGCCGGGAAGCTAGAGTAAGTA
GTTCGCCAGTTAATAGTTTGCGCAACGTTGTTGCCATTGCTACAGGCATCGTGGTGTCACGCTCGTCGTT
TGGTATGGCTTCATTCAGCTCCGGTTCCCAACGATCAAGGCGAGTTACATGATCCCCCATGTTGTGCAAA
AAAGCGGTTAGCTCCTTCGGTCCTCCGATCGTTGTCAGAAGTAAGTTGGCCGCAGTGTTATCACTCATGG
TTATGGCAGCACTGCATAATTCTCTTACTGTCATGCCATCCGTAAGATGCTTTTCTGTGACTGGTGAGTA
CTCAACCAAGTCATTCTGAGAATAGTGTATGCGGCGACCGAGTTGCTCTTGCCCGGCGTCAATACGGGAT
AATACCGCGCCACATAGCAGAACTTTAAAAGTGCTCATCATTGGAAAACGTTCTTCGGGGCGAAAACTCT
CAAGGATCTTACCGCTGTTGAGATCCAGTTCGATGTAACCCACTCGTGCACCCAACTGATCTTCAGCATC
TTTTACTTTCACCAGCGTTTCTGGGTGAGCAAAAACAGGAAGGCAAAATGCCGCAAAAAAGGGAATAAGG
GCGACACGGAAATGTTGAATACTCATACTCTTCCTTTTTCAATATTATTGAAGCATTTATCAGGGTTATT
GTCTCATGAGCGGATACATATTTGAATGTATTTAGAAAAATAAACAAATAGGGGTTCCGCGCACATTTCC
CCGAAAAGTGCCACCTGACGTCTAAGAAACCATTATTATCATGACATTAACCTATAAAAATAGGCGTATC
ACGAGGCCCTTTCGTCTCGCGCGTTTCGGTGATGACGGTGAAAACCTCTGACACATGCAGCTCCCGGAGA
CGGTCACAGCTTGTCTGTAAGCGGATGCCGGGAGCAGACAAGCCCGTCAGGGCGCGTCAGCGGGTGTTGG
CGGGTGTCGGGGCTGGCTTAACTATGCGGCATCAGAGCAGATTGTACTGAGAGTGCACCA
Features (pLannotate 1.2.2; 32 found; start..end, strand, type, name):
     58..212     -  CDS            lacZα (fragment): LacZα fragment of β-galactosidase; lacZ fragment
    226..452     +  promoter       RSV promoter: Rous sarcoma virus enhancer/promoter
    453..633     +  LTR            5' LTR (truncated): truncated 5' long terminal repeat (LTR) from HIV-1
    680..805     +  misc_feature   HIV-1 Ψ: packaging signal of human immunodeficiency virus type 1
    789..1152    +  CDS            HIV-1 gag (fragment): gag protein from human immunodeficiency virus 1; gag
   1298..1531    +  misc_feature   RRE: The Rev response element (RRE) of HIV-1 allows for Rev-dependent mRNA export from the nucleus to the cytoplasm.
   1908..2008    +  CDS            Rev (fragment): human immunodeficiency virus 1 (HIV-1) Rev protein; rev; enhances nuclear export of unspliced and incompletely spliced viral mRNAs
   2027..2143    +  misc_feature   cPPT/CTS: central polypurine tract and central termination sequence of HIV-1
   2148..2527    +  enhancer       CMV enhancer: human cytomegalovirus immediate early enhancer
   2528..2731    +  promoter       CMV promoter: human cytomegalovirus (CMV) immediate early promoter
   2727..2760    +  LTR            5' LTR (truncated) (fragment): truncated 5' long terminal repeat (LTR) from HIV-1
   2776..2794    +  promoter       T7 promoter: promoter for bacteriophage T7 RNA polymerase
   2836..4359    +  CDS            SRF: SRF_HUMAN - Experimental evidence at protein level: Swiss-Prot protein existence level 1. SRF is a transcription factor that binds to the serum response element (SRE), a short sequence of dyad symmetry located 300 bp to the 5' of the site of transcription initiation of some genes (such as FOS). Together with MRTFA transcription coactivator, controls expression of genes regulating the cytoskeleton during development, morphogenesis and cell migration. The SRF-MRTFA complex activity responds to Rho GTPase-induced changes in cellular globular actin (G- actin) concentration, thereby coupling cytosk
   4396..4461    +  CDS            3xFLAG: three tandem FLAG® epitope tags, followed by an enterokinase cleavage site
   4531..4586    +  CDS            P2A (fragment): 2A peptide from porcine teschovirus-1 polyprotein Eukaryotic ribosomes fail to insert a peptide bond between the Gly and Pro residues, yielding separate polypeptides.
   4609..4667    +  CDS            F2A (fragment): 2A peptide from foot-and-mouth disease virus polyprotein Eukaryotic ribosomes fail to insert a peptide bond between the Gly and Pro residues, yielding separate polypeptides.
   4687..5286    +  CDS            PuroR: puromycin N-acetyltransferase; pac from Streptomyces alboniger; confers resistance to puromycin
   5288..5875    +  misc_feature   WPRE: woodchuck hepatitis virus posttranscriptional regulatory element
   5870..5974    +  CDS            nef (fragment): NEF_SIVS4 - Experimental evidence at protein level: Swiss-Prot protein existence level 1. Interferes with TCR signaling from the cell membrane. Interacts with CD247/TCRZ (TCR zeta chain) and exert potent down- regulation of cell surface TCR/CD3 complexes. From Simian immunodeficiency virus (isolate F236/smH4) (SIV-sm) (Simian immunodeficiency virus sooty mangabey monkey).
   5987..6201    +  promoter       H1 promoter: human H1 RNA promoter
   6244..6424    +  LTR            5' LTR (truncated): truncated 5' long terminal repeat (LTR) from HIV-1
   6496..6617    +  polyA_signal   SV40 poly(A) signal: SV40 polyadenylation signal
   6657..6792    +  rep_origin     SV40 ori: SV40 origin of replication
   6849..6865    -  protein_bind   lac operator: The lac repressor binds to the lac operator to inhibit transcription in E. coli. This inhibition can be relieved by adding lactose or isopropyl-β-D-thiogalactopyranoside (IPTG). lac repressor encoded by lacI
   6873..6903    -  promoter       lac promoter: promoter for the E. coli lac operon
   6918..6939    -  protein_bind   CAP binding site: CAP binding activates transcription in the presence of cAMP. E. coli catabolite activator protein
   6952..7044    -  CDS            lacI (fragment): lac repressor; lacI; The lac repressor binds to the lac operator to inhibit transcription in E. coli. This inhibition can be relieved by adding lactose or isopropyl-β-D-thiogalactopyranoside (IPTG).
   7227..7815    -  rep_origin     ori: high-copy-number ColE1/pMB1/pBR322/pUC origin of replication
   7986..8846    -  CDS            AmpR: β-lactamase; bla; confers resistance to ampicillin, carbenicillin, and related antibiotics
   8847..8951    -  promoter       AmpR promoter: bla
   9046..9081    +  CDS            rop (fragment): Rop protein, which maintains plasmids at low copy number; rop
   9183..52      +  misc_feature   bom (fragment) (across the origin): basis of mobility region from pBR322
