[The description below was written by a language model from this plasmid's Addgene catalogue record and pLannotate feature annotations shown in this document.]
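Description:
pBMN-SRF is a third-generation-style HIV-1 lentiviral transfer plasmid for expressing human serum response factor (SRF) in mammalian cells. It is built on pBMN(CMV-copGFP-Puro), a derivative of pGreenPuro in which the CMV promoter was exchanged for the one from pcDNA3.1. In bacteria it is maintained through a ColE1/pUC-type origin and selected with ampicillin (AmpR). The catalogue lists it as low copy even though the annotated origin is a high-copy type. The viral portion has a chimeric RSV promoter fused to a truncated 5' LTR, which drives genomic RNA production in packaging cells. This is followed by the Ψ packaging signal with a short gag fragment, the RRE for Rev-dependent nuclear export, and the cPPT/CTS element. A WPRE enhances transcript expression, and a truncated 3' LTR is followed by an SV40 poly(A) signal and SV40 ori.

Between these elements, the CMV enhancer/promoter drives the SRF coding sequence, which was amplified from pCGN-SRF. The catalogue describes a C-terminal HA-3xFLAG tag, although only the 3xFLAG portion appears in the annotation. Downstream, partial matches to P2A and F2A sequences indicate a 2A-type self-cleaving peptide linking SRF to the puromycin N-acetyltransferase gene. Tagged SRF and the puromycin resistance marker should therefore be produced from a single transcript, allowing selection of transduced cells. No copGFP feature is annotated, which suggests that SRF replaced the reporter, though the record does not say so explicitly. An H1 promoter inherited from the parental shRNA vector sits just upstream of the 3' LTR, with no annotated hairpin payload. The construct is suited to stable SRF overexpression and epitope-based detection or pull-down of the transcription factor. The associated publication concerns an enhancer variant near KCNB1.
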