Addgene plasmid #232629: pBMN-SRF
Purpose: Lentiviral plasmid expressing human SRF.
Depositing lab: Claes Wadelius. Depositing organization: Uppsala University. Publication: Gain-of-function enhancer variant near KCNB1 causes familial ST-depression syndrome. Christensen AH, Pan G, Marvig RL, Rodriguez Gonzalez FG, Vissing CR, Silajdzija E, Frosted R, Girma EG, Gabrielaite M, Jensen HK, Rossing K, Henriksen FL, Sandgaard NCF, Ahlberg G, Ghouse J, Lundegaard PR, Weischenfeldt J, Wadelius C, Bundgaard H. Eur Heart J. 2025 Apr 10:ehaf213. doi: 10.1093/eurheartj/ehaf213. PubMed 40208226.
Backbone
  Vector backbone: pBMN(CMV-copGFP-Puro)
  Backbone manufacturer: Constructed from pGreenPuro (SBI) by Magnus Essand Lab
  Modifications to backbone: CMV promoter was replaced with the CMV promoter in pCDNA3.1. The CDS of human SRF was amplified from pCGN-SRF (Addgene #11977).
  Vector type: Mammalian Expression, Lentiviral
Growth in bacteria
  Bacterial resistance: Ampicillin, 100 μg/mL
  Growth temperature: 30°C
  Growth strain: NEB Stable
  Copy number: Low Copy
Gene/Insert
  Gene/Insert name: SRF
  Species: H. sapiens (human)
  Entrez Gene: SRF (a.k.a. MCM1)
  Promoter: CMV
  Tag / fusion protein: HA-3xFLAG (C terminal on insert)
  Cloning method: Other
  Sequencing primers: 5′ CGCAAATGGGCGGTAGGCGTG; 3′ GCACCGTGGGCTTGTACTC
Resource information
  A portion of this plasmid was derived from a plasmid made by: The CDS of human SRF was amplified from pCGN-SRF (Addgene #11977)
Terms and licenses: Academic/Nonprofit Terms; Industry Terms: Not Available to Industry
How to cite: pBMN-SRF was a gift from Claes Wadelius (Addgene plasmid # 232629 ; http://n2t.net/addgene:232629 ; RRID:Addgene_232629)
